LOCUS       Exported 10569 bp ds-DNA circular SYN 12-MAY-2021
DEFINITION  Prime editing in mammalian cells.
ACCESSION   .
VERSION     .
KEYWORDS    pCMV-PE2-SpRY-P2A-GFP
SOURCE      synthetic DNA construct
  ORGANISM  synthetic DNA construct
REFERENCE   1 (bases 1 to 10569)
  AUTHORS   Kweon J, Yoon JK, Jang AH, Shin HR, See JE, Jang G, Kim JI, Kim Y
  TITLE     Engineered Prime Editors with PAM flexibility.
  JOURNAL   Mol Ther. 2021 Feb 23. pii: S1525-0016(21)00089-7. doi:
            10.1016/j.ymthe.2021.02.022.
  PUBMED    33636398
REFERENCE   2 (bases 1 to 10569)
  AUTHORS   .
  TITLE     Direct Submission
  JOURNAL   Exported May 12, 2021 from SnapGene Server 1.1.58
            http://www.snapgene.com
FEATURES             Location/Qualifiers
     source          1..10569
                     /organism="synthetic DNA construct"
                     /mol_type="other DNA"
     CDS             complement(250..1110)
                     /codon_start=1
                     /gene="bla"
                     /product="beta-lactamase"
                     /label=AmpR
                     /note="confers resistance to ampicillin, carbenicillin, and
                     related antibiotics"
                     /translation="MSIQHFRVALIPFFAAFCLPVFAHPETLVKVKDAEDQLGARVGYI
                     ELDLNSGKILESFRPEERFPMMSTFKVLLCGAVLSRIDAGQEQLGRRIHYSQNDLVEYS
                     PVTEKHLTDGMTVRELCSAAITMSDNTAANLLLTTIGGPKELTAFLHNMGDHVTRLDRW
                     EPELNEAIPNDERDTTMPVAMATTLRKLLTGELLTLASRQQLIDWMEADKVAGPLLRSA
                     LPAGWFIADKSGAGERGSRGIIAALGPDGKPSRIVVIYTTGSQATMDERNRQIAEIGAS
                     LIKHW"
     primer_bind     873..892
                     /label=Amp-R
                     /note="Ampicillin resistance gene, reverse primer"
     promoter        complement(1111..1215)
                     /gene="bla"
                     /label=AmpR promoter
     primer_bind     complement(1294..1313)
                     /label=pRS-marker
                     /note="pRS vectors, use to sequence yeast selectable
                     marker"
     enhancer        1485..1864
                     /label=CMV enhancer
                     /note="human cytomegalovirus immediate early enhancer"
     promoter        1865..2068
                     /label=CMV promoter
                     /note="human cytomegalovirus (CMV) immediate early
                     promoter"
     primer_bind     2019..2039
                     /label=CMV-F
                     /note="Human CMV immediate early promoter, forward primer"
     primer_bind     2110..2129
                     /label=T7
                     /note="T7 promoter, forward primer"
     promoter        2110..2128
                     /label=T7 promoter
                     /note="promoter for bacteriophage T7 RNA polymerase"
     regulatory      2136..2145
                     /regulatory_class="other"
                     /note="vertebrate consensus sequence for strong initiation
                     of translation (Kozak, 1987)"
     CDS             2142..3860
                     /codon_start=1
                     /product="N-terminal portion of Streptococcus pyogenes Cas9
                     (Zetsche et al., 2015)"
                     /label=Cas9(N)
                     /translation="MDKKYSIGLDIGTNSVGWAVITDEYKVPSKKFKVLGNTDRHSIKK
                     NLIGALLFDSGETAERTRLKRTARRRYTRRKNRICYLQEIFSNEMAKVDDSFFHRLEES
                     FLVEEDKKHERHPIFGNIVDEVAYHEKYPTIYHLRKKLVDSTDKADLRLIYLALAHMIK
                     FRGHFLIEGDLNPDNSDVDKLFIQLVQTYNQLFEENPINASGVDAKAILSARLSKSRRL
                     ENLIAQLPGEKKNGLFGNLIALSLGLTPNFKSNFDLAEDAKLQLSKDTYDDDLDNLLAQ
                     IGDQYADLFLAAKNLSDAILLSDILRVNTEITKAPLSASMIKRYDEHHQDLTLLKALVR
                     QQLPEKYKEIFFDQSKNGYAGYIDGGASQEEFYKFIKPILEKMDGTEELLVKLNREDLL
                     RKQRTFDNGSIPHQIHLGELHAILRRQEDFYPFLKDNREKIEKILTFRIPYYVGPLARG
                     NSRFAWMTRKSEETITPWNFEEVVDKGASAQSFIERMTNFDKNLPNEKVLPKHSLLYEY
                     FTVYNELTKVKYVTEGMRKPAFLSGEQKKAIVDLLFKTNRKVTVKQLKEDYFKKIE"
     CDS             8418..8438
                     /codon_start=1
                     /product="nuclear localization signal of SV40 (simian virus
                     40) large T antigen"
                     /label=SV40 NLS
                     /translation="PKKKRKV"
     CDS             8451..8516
                     /codon_start=1
                     /product="three tandem FLAG(R) epitope tags, followed by an
                     enterokinase cleavage site"
                     /label=3xFLAG
                     /translation="DYKDHDGDYKDHDIDYKDDDDK"
     CDS             8535..8591
                     /codon_start=1
                     /product="2A peptide from porcine teschovirus-1
                     polyprotein"
                     /label=P2A
                     /note="Eukaryotic ribosomes fail to insert a peptide bond
                     between the Gly and Pro residues, yielding separate
                     polypeptides."
                     /translation="ATNFSLLKQAGDVEENPGP"
     CDS             8592..9308
                     /codon_start=1
                     /product="enhanced GFP"
                     /label=EGFP
                     /translation="MVSKGEELFTGVVPILVELDGDVNGHKFSVSGEGEGDATYGKLTL
                     KFICTTGKLPVPWPTLVTTLTYGVQCFSRYPDHMKQHDFFKSAMPEGYVQERTIFFKDD
                     GNYKTRAEVKFEGDTLVNRIELKGIDFKEDGNILGHKLEYNYNSHNVYIMADKQKNGIK
                     VNFKIRHNIEDGSVQLADHYQQNTPIGDGPVLLPDNHYLSTQSALSKDPNEKRDHMVLL
                     EFVTAAGITLGMDELYK"
     primer_bind     complement(8637..8658)
                     /label=EGFP-N
                     /note="EGFP, reverse primer"
     primer_bind     complement(8898..8917)
                     /label=EXFP-R
                     /note="For distinguishing EGFP variants, reverse primer"
     primer_bind     9245..9266
                     /label=EGFP-C
                     /note="EGFP, forward primer"
     CDS             9317..9334
                     /codon_start=1
                     /product="6xHis affinity tag"
                     /label=6xHis
                     /translation="HHHHHH"
     primer_bind     complement(9357..9374)
                     /label=BGH-rev
                     /note="Bovine growth hormone terminator, reverse primer.
                     Also called BGH reverse"
     polyA_signal    9363..9587
                     /label=bGH poly(A) signal
                     /note="bovine growth hormone polyadenylation signal"
     primer_bind     complement(9658..9674)
                     /label=M13 rev
                     /note="common sequencing primer, one of multiple similar
                     variants"
     primer_bind     complement(9658..9674)
                     /label=M13 Reverse
                     /note="In lacZ gene. Also called M13-rev"
     primer_bind     complement(9671..9693)
                     /label=M13/pUC Reverse
                     /note="In lacZ gene"
     protein_bind    9682..9698
                     /label=lac operator
                     /bound_moiety="lac repressor encoded by lacI"
                     /note="The lac repressor binds to the lac operator to
                     inhibit transcription in E. coli. This inhibition can be
                     relieved by adding lactose or
                     isopropyl-beta-D-thiogalactopyranoside (IPTG)."
     promoter        complement(9706..9736)
                     /label=lac promoter
                     /note="promoter for the E. coli lac operon"
     protein_bind    9751..9772
                     /label=CAP binding site
                     /bound_moiety="E. coli catabolite activator protein"
                     /note="CAP binding activates transcription in the presence
                     of cAMP."
     primer_bind     complement(9889..9906)
                     /label=L4440
                     /note="L4440 vector, forward primer"
     rep_origin      complement(10060..79)
                     /direction=LEFT
                     /label=ori
                     /note="high-copy-number ColE1/pMB1/pBR322/pUC origin of
                     replication"
     primer_bind     complement(10140..10159)
                     /label=pBR322ori-F
                     /note="pBR322 origin, forward primer"
ORIGIN
        1 cggcaaacaa accaccgctg gtagcggtgg tttttttgtt tgcaagcagc agattacgcg
       61 cagaaaaaaa ggatctcaag aagatccttt gatcttttct acggggtctg acgctcagtg
      121 gaacgaaaac tcacgttaag ggattttggt catgagatta tcaaaaagga tcttcaccta
      181 gatcctttta aattaaaaat gaagttttaa atcaatctaa agtatatatg agtaaacttg
      241 gtctgacagt taccaatgct taatcagtga ggcacctatc tcagcgatct gtctatttcg
      301 ttcatccata gttgcctgac tccccgtcgt gtagataact acgatacggg agggcttacc
      361 atctggcccc agtgctgcaa tgataccgcg agacccacgc tcaccggctc cagatttatc
      421 agcaataaac cagccagccg gaagggccga gcgcagaagt ggtcctgcaa ctttatccgc
      481 ctccatccag tctattaatt gttgccggga agctagagta agtagttcgc cagttaatag
      541 tttgcgcaac gttgttgcca ttgctacagg catcgtggtg tcacgctcgt cgtttggtat
      601 ggcttcattc agctccggtt cccaacgatc aaggcgagtt acatgatccc ccatgttgtg
      661 caaaaaagcg gttagctcct tcggtcctcc gatcgttgtc agaagtaagt tggccgcagt
      721 gttatcactc atggttatgg cagcactgca taattctctt actgtcatgc catccgtaag
      781 atgcttttct gtgactggtg agtactcaac caagtcattc tgagaatagt gtatgcggcg
      841 accgagttgc tcttgcccgg cgtcaatacg ggataatacc gcgccacata gcagaacttt
      901 aaaagtgctc atcattggaa aacgttcttc ggggcgaaaa ctctcaagga tcttaccgct
      961 gttgagatcc agttcgatgt aacccactcg tgcacccaac tgatcttcag catcttttac
     1021 tttcaccagc gtttctgggt gagcaaaaac aggaaggcaa aatgccgcaa aaaagggaat
     1081 aagggcgaca cggaaatgtt gaatactcat actcttcctt tttcaatatt attgaagcat
     1141 ttatcagggt tattgtctca tgagcggata catatttgaa tgtatttaga aaaataaaca
     1201 aataggggtt ccgcgcacat ttccccgaaa agtgccacct gacgtcgacg gatcgggaga
     1261 tcgatctccc gatcccctag ggtcgactct cagtacaatc tgctctgatg ccgcatagtt
     1321 aagccagtat ctgctccctg cttgtgtgtt ggaggtcgct gagtagtgcg cgagcaaaat
     1381 ttaagctaca acaaggcaag gcttgaccga caattgcatg aagaatctgc ttagggttag
     1441 gcgttttgcg ctgcttcgcg atgtacgggc cagatatacg cgttgacatt gattattgac
     1501 tagttattaa tagtaatcaa ttacggggtc attagttcat agcccatata tggagttccg
     1561 cgttacataa cttacggtaa atggcccgcc tggctgaccg cccaacgacc cccgcccatt
     1621 gacgtcaata atgacgtatg ttcccatagt aacgccaata gggactttcc attgacgtca
     1681 atgggtggag tatttacggt aaactgccca cttggcagta catcaagtgt atcatatgcc
     1741 aagtacgccc cctattgacg tcaatgacgg taaatggccc gcctggcatt atgcccagta
     1801 catgacctta tgggactttc ctacttggca gtacatctac gtattagtca tcgctattac
     1861 catggtgatg cggttttggc agtacatcaa tgggcgtgga tagcggtttg actcacgggg
     1921 atttccaagt ctccacccca ttgacgtcaa tgggagtttg ttttggcacc aaaatcaacg
     1981 ggactttcca aaatgtcgta acaactccgc cccattgacg caaatgggcg gtaggcgtgt
     2041 acggtgggag gtctatataa gcagagctgg tttagtgaac cgtcagatcc gctagagatc
     2101 cgcggccgct aatacgactc actataggga gagccgccac catggacaag aagtacagca
     2161 tcggcctgga catcggcacc aactctgtgg gctgggccgt gatcaccgac gagtacaagg
     2221 tgcccagcaa gaaattcaag gtgctgggca acaccgaccg gcacagcatc aagaagaacc
     2281 tgatcggagc cctgctgttc gacagcggcg aaacagccga gagaacccgg ctgaagagaa
     2341 ccgccagaag aagatacacc agacggaaga accggatctg ctatctgcaa gagatcttca
     2401 gcaacgagat ggccaaggtg gacgacagct tcttccacag actggaagag tccttcctgg
     2461 tggaagagga taagaagcac gagcggcacc ccatcttcgg caacatcgtg gacgaggtgg
     2521 cctaccacga gaagtacccc accatctacc acctgagaaa gaaactggtg gacagcaccg
     2581 acaaggccga cctgcggctg atctatctgg ccctggccca catgatcaag ttccggggcc
     2641 acttcctgat cgagggcgac ctgaaccccg acaacagcga cgtggacaag ctgttcatcc
     2701 agctggtgca gacctacaac cagctgttcg aggaaaaccc catcaacgcc agcggcgtgg
     2761 acgccaaggc catcctgtct gccagactga gcaagagcag acggctggaa aatctgatcg
     2821 cccagctgcc cggcgagaag aagaatggcc tgttcggaaa cctgattgcc ctgagcctgg
     2881 gcctgacccc caacttcaag agcaacttcg acctggccga ggatgccaaa ctgcagctga
     2941 gcaaggacac ctacgacgac gacctggaca acctgctggc ccagatcggc gaccagtacg
     3001 ccgacctgtt tctggccgcc aagaacctgt ccgacgccat cctgctgagc gacatcctga
     3061 gagtgaacac cgagatcacc aaggcccccc tgagcgcctc tatgatcaag agatacgacg
     3121 agcaccacca ggacctgacc ctgctgaaag ctctcgtgcg gcagcagctg cctgagaagt
     3181 acaaagagat tttcttcgac cagagcaaga acggctacgc cggctacatt gacggcggag
     3241 ccagccagga agagttctac aagttcatca agcccatcct ggaaaagatg gacggcaccg
     3301 aggaactgct cgtgaagctg aacagagagg acctgctgcg gaagcagcgg accttcgaca
     3361 acggcagcat cccccaccag atccacctgg gagagctgca cgccattctg cggcggcagg
     3421 aagattttta cccattcctg aaggacaacc gggaaaagat cgagaagatc ctgaccttcc
     3481 gcatccccta ctacgtgggc cctctggcca ggggaaacag cagattcgcc tggatgacca
     3541 gaaagagcga ggaaaccatc accccctgga acttcgagga agtggtggac aagggcgctt
     3601 ccgcccagag cttcatcgag cggatgacca acttcgataa gaacctgccc aacgagaagg
     3661 tgctgcccaa gcacagcctg ctgtacgagt acttcaccgt gtataacgag ctgaccaaag
     3721 tgaaatacgt gaccgaggga atgagaaagc ccgccttcct gagcggcgag cagaaaaagg
     3781 ccatcgtgga cctgctgttc aagaccaacc ggaaagtgac cgtgaagcag ctgaaagagg
     3841 actacttcaa gaaaatcgag tgcttcgact ccgtggaaat ctccggcgtg gaagatcggt
     3901 tcaacgcctc cctgggcaca taccacgatc tgctgaaaat tatcaaggac aaggacttcc
     3961 tggacaatga ggaaaacgag gacattctgg aagatatcgt gctgaccctg acactgtttg
     4021 aggacagaga gatgatcgag gaacggctga aaacctatgc ccacctgttc gacgacaaag
     4081 tgatgaagca gctgaagcgg cggagataca ccggctgggg caggctgagc cggaagctga
     4141 tcaacggcat ccgggacaag cagtccggca agacaatcct ggatttcctg aagtccgacg
     4201 gcttcgccaa cagaaacttc atgcagctga tccacgacga cagcctgacc tttaaagagg
     4261 acatccagaa agcccaggtg tccggccagg gcgatagcct gcacgagcac attgccaatc
     4321 tggccggcag ccccgccatt aagaagggca tcctgcagac agtgaaggtg gtggacgagc
     4381 tcgtgaaagt gatgggccgg cacaagcccg agaacatcgt gatcgaaatg gccagagaga
     4441 accagaccac ccagaaggga cagaagaaca gccgcgagag aatgaagcgg atcgaagagg
     4501 gcatcaaaga gctgggcagc cagatcctga aagaacaccc cgtggaaaac acccagctgc
     4561 agaacgagaa gctgtacctg tactacctgc agaatgggcg ggatatgtac gtggaccagg
     4621 aactggacat caaccggctg tccgactacg atgtggacgc tatcgtgcct cagagctttc
     4681 tgaaggacga ctccatcgac aacaaggtgc tgaccagaag cgacaagaac cggggcaaga
     4741 gcgacaacgt gccctccgaa gaggtcgtga agaagatgaa gaactactgg cggcagctgc
     4801 tgaacgccaa gctgattacc cagagaaagt tcgacaatct gaccaaggcc gagagaggcg
     4861 gcctgagcga actggataag gccggcttca tcaagagaca gctggtggaa acccggcaga
     4921 tcacaaagca cgtggcacag atcctggact cccggatgaa cactaagtac gacgagaatg
     4981 acaagctgat ccgggaagtg aaagtgatca ccctgaagtc caagctggtg tccgatttcc
     5041 ggaaggattt ccagttttac aaagtgcgcg agatcaacaa ctaccaccac gcccacgacg
     5101 cctacctgaa cgccgtcgtg ggaaccgccc tgatcaaaaa gtaccctaag ctggaaagcg
     5161 agttcgtgta cggcgactac aaggtgtacg acgtgcggaa gatgatcgcc aagagcgagc
     5221 aggaaatcgg caaggctacc gccaagtact tcttctacag caacatcatg aactttttca
     5281 agaccgagat taccctggcc aacggcgaga tccggaagcg gcctctgatc gagacaaacg
     5341 gcgaaaccgg ggagatcgtg tgggataagg gccgggattt tgccaccgtg cggaaagtgc
     5401 tgagcatgcc ccaagtgaat atcgtgaaaa agaccgaggt gcagacaggc ggcttcagca
     5461 aagagtctat cagacccaag aggaacagcg ataagctgat cgccagaaag aaggactggg
     5521 accctaagaa gtacggcggc ttcctgtggc ccaccgtggc ctattctgtg ctggtggtgg
     5581 ccaaagtgga aaagggcaag tccaagaaac tgaagagtgt gaaagagctg ctggggatca
     5641 ccatcatgga aagaagcagc ttcgagaaga atcccatcga ctttctggaa gccaagggct
     5701 acaaagaagt gaaaaaggac ctgatcatca agctgcctaa gtactccctg ttcgagctgg
     5761 aaaacggccg gaagagaatg ctggcctctg ccaagcagct gcagaaggga aacgaactgg
     5821 ccctgccctc caaatatgtg aacttcctgt acctggccag ccactatgag aagctgaagg
     5881 gctcccccga ggataatgag cagaaacagc tgtttgtgga acagcacaag cactacctgg
     5941 acgagatcat cgagcagatc agcgagttct ccaagagagt gatcctggcc gacgctaatc
     6001 tggacaaagt gctgtccgcc tacaacaagc accgggataa gcccatcaga gagcaggccg
     6061 agaatatcat ccacctgttt accctgacca gactgggagc ccctagagcc ttcaagtact
     6121 ttgacaccac catcgacccc aagcagtaca gaagcaccaa agaggtgctg gacgccaccc
     6181 tgatccacca gagcatcacc ggcctgtacg agacacggat cgacctgtct cagctgggag
     6241 gtgactctgg aggatctagc ggaggatcct ctggcagcga gacaccagga acaagcgagt
     6301 cagcaacacc agagagcagt ggcggcagca gcggcggcag cagcacccta aatatagaag
     6361 atgagtatcg gctacatgag acctcaaaag agccagatgt ttctctaggg tccacatggc
     6421 tgtctgattt tcctcaggcc tgggcggaaa ccgggggcat gggactggca gttcgccaag
     6481 ctcctctgat catacctctg aaagcaacct ctacccccgt gtccataaaa caatacccca
     6541 tgtcacaaga agccagactg gggatcaagc cccacataca gagactgttg gaccagggaa
     6601 tactggtacc ctgccagtcc ccctggaaca cgcccctgct acccgttaag aaaccaggga
     6661 ctaatgatta taggcctgtc caggatctga gagaagtcaa caagcgggtg gaagacatcc
     6721 accccaccgt gcccaaccct tacaacctct tgagcgggct cccaccgtcc caccagtggt
     6781 acactgtgct tgatttaaag gatgcctttt tctgcctgag actccacccc accagtcagc
     6841 ctctcttcgc ctttgagtgg agagatccag agatgggaat ctcaggacaa ttgacctgga
     6901 ccagactccc acagggtttc aaaaacagtc ccaccctgtt taatgaggca ctgcacagag
     6961 acctagcaga cttccggatc cagcacccag acttgatcct gctacagtac gtggatgact
     7021 tactgctggc cgccacttct gagctagact gccaacaagg tactcgggcc ctgttacaaa
     7081 ccctagggaa cctcgggtat cgggcctcgg ccaagaaagc ccaaatttgc cagaaacagg
     7141 tcaagtatct ggggtatctt ctaaaagagg gtcagagatg gctgactgag gccagaaaag
     7201 agactgtgat ggggcagcct actccgaaga cccctcgaca actaagggag ttcctaggga
     7261 aggcaggctt ctgtcgcctc ttcatccctg ggtttgcaga aatggcagcc cccctgtacc
     7321 ctctcaccaa accggggact ctgtttaatt ggggcccaga ccaacaaaag gcctatcaag
     7381 aaatcaagca agctcttcta actgccccag ccctggggtt gccagatttg actaagccct
     7441 ttgaactctt tgtcgacgag aagcagggct acgccaaagg tgtcctaacg caaaaactgg
     7501 gaccttggcg tcggccggtg gcctacctgt ccaaaaagct agacccagta gcagctgggt
     7561 ggcccccttg cctacggatg gtagcagcca ttgccgtact gacaaaggat gcaggcaagc
     7621 taaccatggg acagccacta gtcattctgg ccccccatgc agtagaggca ctagtcaaac
     7681 aaccccccga ccgctggctt tccaacgccc ggatgactca ctatcaggcc ttgcttttgg
     7741 acacggaccg ggtccagttc ggaccggtgg tagccctgaa cccggctacg ctgctcccac
     7801 tgcctgagga agggctgcaa cacaactgcc ttgatatcct ggccgaagcc cacggaaccc
     7861 gacccgacct aacggaccag ccgctcccag acgccgacca cacctggtac acggatggaa
     7921 gcagtctctt acaagaggga cagcgtaagg cgggagctgc ggtgaccacc gagaccgagg
     7981 taatctgggc taaagccctg ccagccggga catccgctca gcgggctgaa ctgatagcac
     8041 tcacccaggc cctaaagatg gcagaaggta agaagctaaa tgtttatact gatagccgtt
     8101 atgcttttgc tactgcccat atccatggag aaatatacag aaggcgtggg tggctcacat
     8161 cagaaggcaa agagatcaaa aataaagacg agatcttggc cctactaaaa gccctctttc
     8221 tgcccaaaag acttagcata atccattgtc caggacatca aaagggacac agcgccgagg
     8281 ctagaggcaa ccggatggct gaccaagcgg cccgaaaggc agccatcaca gagactccag
     8341 acacctctac cctcctcata gaaaattcat caccctctgg cggctcaaaa agaaccgccg
     8401 acggcagcga attcgagccc aagaagaaga ggaaagtctc gagcggaggc gactacaaag
     8461 accatgacgg tgattataaa gatcatgaca tcgattacaa ggatgacgat gacaagggag
     8521 gcggtggaag cggcgcaaca aacttctctc tgctgaaaca agccggagat gtcgaagaga
     8581 atcctggacc gatggtgagc aagggcgagg agctgttcac cggggtggtg cccatcctgg
     8641 tcgagctgga cggcgacgta aacggccaca agttcagcgt gtccggcgag ggcgagggcg
     8701 atgccaccta cggcaagctg accctgaagt tcatctgcac caccggcaag ctgcccgtgc
     8761 cctggcccac cctcgtgacc accctgacct acggcgtgca gtgcttcagc cgctaccccg
     8821 accacatgaa gcagcacgac ttcttcaagt ccgccatgcc cgaaggctac gtccaggagc
     8881 gcaccatctt cttcaaggac gacggcaact acaagacccg cgccgaggtg aagttcgagg
     8941 gcgacaccct ggtgaaccgc atcgagctga agggcatcga cttcaaggag gacggcaaca
     9001 tcctggggca caagctggag tacaactaca acagccacaa cgtctatatc atggccgaca
     9061 agcagaagaa cggcatcaag gtgaacttca agatccgcca caacatcgag gacggcagcg
     9121 tgcagctcgc cgaccactac cagcagaaca cccccatcgg cgacggcccc gtgctgctgc
     9181 ccgacaacca ctacctgagc acccagtccg ccctgagcaa agaccccaac gagaagcgcg
     9241 atcacatggt cctgctggag ttcgtgaccg ccgccgggat cactctcggc atggacgagc
     9301 tgtacaagtg accggtcatc atcaccatca ccattgagtt taaacccgct gatcagcctc
     9361 gactgtgcct tctagttgcc agccatctgt tgtttgcccc tcccccgtgc cttccttgac
     9421 cctggaaggt gccactccca ctgtcctttc ctaataaaat gaggaaattg catcgcattg
     9481 tctgagtagg tgtcattcta ttctgggggg tggggtgggg caggacagca agggggagga
     9541 ttgggaagac aatagcaggc atgctgggga tgcggtgggc tctatggctt ctgaggcgga
     9601 aagaaccagc tggggctcga taccgtcgac ctctagctag agcttggcgt aatcatggtc
     9661 atagctgttt cctgtgtgaa attgttatcc gctcacaatt ccacacaaca tacgagccgg
     9721 aagcataaag tgtaaagcct agggtgccta atgagtgagc taactcacat taattgcgtt
     9781 gcgctcactg cccgctttcc agtcgggaaa cctgtcgtgc cagctgcatt aatgaatcgg
     9841 ccaacgcgcg gggagaggcg gtttgcgtat tgggcgctct tccgcttcct cgctcactga
     9901 ctcgctgcgc tcggtcgttc ggctgcggcg agcggtatca gctcactcaa aggcggtaat
     9961 acggttatcc acagaatcag gggataacgc aggaaagaac atgtgagcaa aaggccagca
    10021 aaaggccagg aaccgtaaaa aggccgcgtt gctggcgttt ttccataggc tccgcccccc
    10081 tgacgagcat cacaaaaatc gacgctcaag tcagaggtgg cgaaacccga caggactata
    10141 aagataccag gcgtttcccc ctggaagctc cctcgtgcgc tctcctgttc cgaccctgcc
    10201 gcttaccgga tacctgtccg cctttctccc ttcgggaagc gtggcgcttt ctcatagctc
    10261 acgctgtagg tatctcagtt cggtgtaggt cgttcgctcc aagctgggct gtgtgcacga
    10321 accccccgtt cagcccgacc gctgcgcctt atccggtaac tatcgtcttg agtccaaccc
    10381 ggtaagacac gacttatcgc cactggcagc agccactggt aacaggatta gcagagcgag
    10441 gtatgtaggc ggtgctacag agttcttgaa gtggtggcct aactacggct acactagaag
    10501 aacagtattt ggtatctgcg ctctgctgaa gccagttacc ttcggaaaaa gagttggtag
    10561 ctcttgatc
//
